Addgene plasmid #58141: tdTomato-VASP-5
Purpose: Localization: Actin/Focal Adhesions, Excitation: 554, Emission: 581
Depositing lab: Michael Davidson. Depositing organization: Florida State University, Tallahassee.
Backbone
  Vector backbone: tdTomato
  Backbone size w/o insert (bp): 4750
  Vector type: Mammalian Expression
  Selectable markers: Neomycin (select with G418)
Growth in bacteria
  Bacterial resistance: Kanamycin, 50 μg/mL
  Growth temperature: 37°C
  Growth strain: DH5alpha
  Copy number: High Copy
Gene/Insert
  Gene/Insert name: VASP (alt name: NM_009499)
  Species: M. musculus (mouse)
  Mutation: A209T in VASP
  Promoter: CMV
  Tag / fusion protein: tdTomato
  Cloning method: Unknown
  Sequencing primers: 5′ CMV-F; 3′ SV40pA-R
Terms and licenses: Academic/Nonprofit Terms; Industry Terms: Not Available to Industry
Depositor comments: . Excitation = 554; Emission = 581
How to cite: tdTomato-VASP-5 was a gift from Michael Davidson (Addgene plasmid # 58141 ; http://n2t.net/addgene:58141 ; RRID:Addgene_58141)
