[The description below was written by a language model from this plasmid's Addgene catalogue record.]
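Description:
tdTomato-VASP-5 is a mammalian expression plasmid that produces mouse VASP (vasodilator-stimulated phosphoprotein) fused to the red fluorescent protein tdTomato. It is built on a tdTomato fluorescent-protein backbone of about 4.75 kb excluding the insert. It is maintained in bacteria as a high-copy plasmid under kanamycin selection. A neomycin resistance marker allows G418 selection of stably transfected mammalian cells. The record does not list the origins of replication or a feature table, so the detailed backbone architecture cannot be confirmed here.

Expression of the fusion is driven by the CMV promoter, a strong constitutive promoter in most mammalian cell lines. The use of an SV40 polyA reverse sequencing primer suggests that an SV40 polyadenylation signal lies downstream of the coding region. The VASP insert corresponds to the mouse reference transcript and carries an A209T change, whose functional consequence the record does not address. The record does not state which end of VASP carries the tag or the nature of any linker between the two proteins. The meaning of the "5" in the name is likewise not explained.

VASP is an actin-regulatory protein that concentrates at focal adhesions and sites of actin assembly, and the stated purpose of the construct is as a localization marker for actin and focal adhesions. tdTomato is a bright tandem-dimer red fluorophore, recorded here with excitation at 554 nm and emission at 581 nm. The plasmid is therefore suited to live- or fixed-cell fluorescence imaging of adhesion and cytoskeletal structures, alone or with green or far-red probes.
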