>Addgene plasmid #58141 | tdTomato-VASP-5 | depositor partial sequence | sequence record 89275 | insert sequence
GACGTCAGATCCGCTAGCGCTACCGGTCGCCACCATGGTGAGCAAGGGCGAGGAGGTCATCAAAGAGTTC
ATGCGCTTCAAGGTGCGCATGGAGGGCTCCATGAACGGCCACGAGTTCGAGATCGAGGGCGAGGGCGAGG
GCCGCCCCTACGAGGGCACCCAGACCGCCAAGCTGAAGGTGACCAAGGGCGGCCCCCTGCCCTTCGCCTG
GGACATCCTGTCCCCCCAGTTCATGTACGGCTCCAAGGCGTACGTGAAGCACCCCGCCGACATCCCCGAT
TACAAGAAGCTGTCCTTCCCCGAGGGCTTCAAGTGGGAGCGCGTGATGAACTTCGAGGACGGCGGTCTGG
TGACCGTGACCCAGGACTCCTCCCTGCAGGACGGCACGCTGATCTACAAGGTGAAGATGCGCGGCACCAA
CTTCCCCCCCGACGGCCCCGTAATGCAGAAGAAGACCATGGGCTGGGAGGCCTCCACCGAGCGCCTGTAC
CCCCGCGACGGCGTGCTGAAGGGCGAGATCCACCAGGCCCTGAAGCTGAAGGACGGCGGCCACTACCTGG
TGGAGTTCAAGACCATCTACATGGCCAAGAAGCCCGTGCAACTGCCCGGCTACTACTACGTGGACACCAA
GCTGGACATCACCTCCCACAACGAGGACTACACCATCGTGGAACAGTACGAGCGCTCCGAGGGCCGCCAC
CACCTGTTCCTGGGGCATGGCACCGGCAGCACCGGCAGCGGCAGCTCCGGCACCGCCTCCTCCGAGGACA
ACAACATGGCCGTCATCAAAGAGTTCATGCGCTTCAAGGTGCGCATGGAGGGCTCCATGAACGGCCACGA
GTTCGAGATCGAGGGCGAGGGCGAGGGCCGCCCCTACGAGGGCACCCAGACCGCCAAGCTGAAGGTGACC
AAGGGCGGCCCCCTGCCCTTCGCCTGGGACATCCTGTCCCCCCAGTTCATGTACGGCTCCAAGGCGTACG
TGAAGCACCCCGCCGACATCCCCGATTACAAGAAGCTGTCCTTCCCCGAGGGCTTCAAGTGGGAGCGCGT
GATGAACTTCGAGGACGGCGGTCTGGTGACCGTGACCCAGGACTCCTCCCTGCAGGACGGCACGCTGATC
TACAAGGTGAAGATGCGCGGCACCAACTTCCCCCCCGACGGCCCCGTAATGCAGAAGAAGACCATGGGCT
GGGAGGCCTCCACCGAGCGCCTGTACCCCCGCGACGGCGTGCTGAAGGGCGAGATCCACCAGGCCCTGAA
GCTGAAGGACGGCGGCCACTACCTGGTGGAGTTCAAGACCATCTACATGGCCAAGAAGCCCGTGCAACTG
CCCGGCTACTACTACGTGGACACCAAGCTGGACATCACCTCCCACAACGAGGACTACACCATCGTGGAAC
AGTACGAGCGCTCCGAGGGCCGCCACCACCTGTTCCTGTACGGCATGGACGAGCTGTACAAGTCCGGACT
CAGATCTATGAGCGAGACGGTCATCTGTTCCAGCCGGGCTACTGTGATGCTTTATGATGACAGCAACAAG
CGATGGCTCCCTGCTGGCACTGGTCCCCAGGCCTTCAGCCGCGTCCAGATATACCACAACCCCACTGCTA
ACTCCTTCCGAGTTGTTGGCCGCAAGATGCAGCCGGATCAGCAGGTGGTTATCAACTGTGCCATCATTCG
GGGTGTCAAGTACAATCAGGCCACTCCCATCTTCCATCAGTGGCGAGATGCCCGCCAGGTCTGGGGCCTC
AACTTCGGCAGCAAGGAGGACGCCATACAGTTTGCAACAGGCATGGCCAACGCCCTAGAGGCCTTGGAAG
GAGGTGGGCCTCCCCCAGCCCCAGCACCCCCTGCCTGGTCTGCCCAGAATGGTCCCTCCCCAGAGGAGCT
GGAACAACAGAAAAGGCAGCCGGAGCATATGGAGCGCCGGGTCTCCAATGCAGGAGGCCCACCTGCTCCC
CCAGCTGGGGGCCCTCCTCCACCTCCAGGACCTCCCCCTCCTCCAGGTCCCCCCCCACCCCCAGGTCTGC
CCTCCTCAGGGGTATCTGGGGCAGGTCATGGAGCAGGGGCAGCCCCACCCCCTGCACCCCCACTCCCTAC
AACACAGGGCCCCAATAGTGGGGGTTCCGGGGCCCCAGGCCTGGCTGCTGCCATTGCTGGAGCCAAACTC
AGGAAAGTGAGCAAGCAGGAGGAGGCCTCTGGGGGGCCCCTGGCCCCCAAAGCTGAGAACAGTCGAAGCA
CTGGTGGGGGGCTTATGGAAGAGATGAACGCCATGCTGGCCCGGAGAAGAAAAGCCACACAGGTTGGGGA
GAAGCCCCCCAAAGACGAGTCAGCCAGTGAGGAGTCAGAGGCCCGACTCCCTGCCCAGAGTGAACCTGTG
AGAAGACCCTGGGAGAAGAACAGCACAACCTTGCCAAGGATGAAGTCGTCCTCTTCTGTGACTACCTCCG
AGGCCCACCCCTCGACGCCCTGCTCCAGTGATGACTCCGACTTGGAGAGGGTGAAGCAGGAGCTTCTGGA
AGAGGTGCGGAAGGAGCTACAGAAAATGAAAGAGGAAATCATCGAAGTCTTTGTCCAGGAGCTGAGGAAG
CGGGGTTCTCCTTGAGCGGCCGCGACTCTAGATCATA
