>Addgene plasmid #58141 | tdTomato-VASP-5 | addgene partial sequence | sequence record 136858 | tdTomato-Fwd 5'-ctgttcctgtacggcatgg-3'
GGTCATCTGTTCCAGCCGGGCTACTGTGATGCTTTATGATGACAGCAACAAGCGATGGCTCCCTGCTGGC
ACTGGTCCCCAGGCCTTCAGCCGCGTCCAGATATACCACAACCCCACTGCTAACTCCTTCCGAGTTGTTG
GCCGCAAGATGCAGCCGGATCAGCAGGTGGTTATCAACTGTGCCATCATTCGGGGTGTCAAGTACAATCA
GGCCACTCCCATCTTCCATCAGTGGCGAGATGCCCGCCAGGTCTGGGGCCTCAACTTCGGCAGCAAGGAG
GACGCCATACAGTTTGCAACAGGCATGGCCAACGCCCTAGAGGCCTTGGAAGGAGGTGGGCCTCCCCCAG
CCCCAGCACCCCCTGCCTGGTCTGCCCAGAATGGTCCCTCCCCAGAGGAGCTGGAACAACAGAAAAGGCA
GCCGGAGCATATGGAGCGCCGGGTCTCCAATGCAGGAGGCCCACCTGCTCCCCCAGCTGGGGGCCCTCCT
CCACCTCCAGGACCTCCCCCTCCTCCAGGTCCCCCCCCACCCCCAGGTCTGCCCTCCTCAGGGGTATCTG
GGGCAGGTCATGGAGCAGGGGCAGCCCCACCCCCTGCACCCCCACTCCCTACAACACAGGGCCCCAATAG
TGGGGGTTCCGGGGCCCCAGGCCTGGCTGCTGCCATTGCTGGAGCCAAACTCAGGAA
